Addgene plasmid #176827: pEE070
Purpose: Encodes codon optimized putative thermophilic PET hydrolase enzyme for bacterial expression
Depositing lab: Gregg Beckham. Depositing organization: National Laboratory of the Rockies (NLR). Publication: Sourcing thermotolerant poly(ethylene terephthalate) hydrolase scaffolds from natural diversity. Erickson E, Gado JE, Avilan L, Bratti F, Brizendine RK, Cox PA, Gill R, Graham R, Kim DJ, Konig G, Michener WE, Poudel S, Ramirez KJ, Shakespeare TJ, Zahn M, Boyd ES, Payne CM, DuBois JL, Pickford AR, Beckham GT, McGeehan JE. Nat Commun. 2022 Dec 21;13(1):7850. doi: 10.1038/s41467-022-35237-x. PubMed 36543766.
Backbone
  Vector backbone: pET21b(+)
  Backbone manufacturer: EMD Biosciences
  Backbone size w/o insert (bp): 5366
  Vector type: Bacterial Expression
Growth in bacteria
  Bacterial resistance: Ampicillin, 100 μg/mL
  Growth temperature: 37°C
  Growth strain: DH5alpha
  Copy number: High Copy
Gene/Insert
  Gene/Insert name: 709 (alt name: Thermobifida cellulosilytica WP_068752972.1)
  Species: Thermobifida cellulosilytica
  Insert size (bp): 783
  Promoter: T7
  Tag / fusion protein: 6xHis (C terminal on backbone)
  Cloning method: Restriction Enzyme; 5′ cloning site NdeI (unknown if destroyed); 3′ cloning site XhoI (unknown if destroyed)
  Sequencing primers: 5′ T7 For; 3′ T7 Rev
Terms and licenses: Academic/Nonprofit Terms; Industry Terms: Not Available to Industry
Depositor comments: Accession Number WP_068752972.1
How to cite: pEE070 was a gift from Gregg Beckham (Addgene plasmid # 176827 ; http://n2t.net/addgene:176827 ; RRID:Addgene_176827)
