[The description below was written by a language model from this plasmid's Addgene catalogue record and pLannotate feature annotations shown in this document.]
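Description:
pEE070 is a bacterial expression plasmid built on the pET21b(+) backbone, carrying a codon-optimized gene for a putative thermophilic poly(ethylene terephthalate) hydrolase from Thermobifida cellulosilytica (designated "709" in the source study). The full sequenced plasmid is 6,149 nt. It replicates in E. coli from a ColE1/pMB1-type origin and is selected with ampicillin through the bla β-lactamase gene. The backbone also retains the pBR322-derived bom and rop elements, an f1 phage origin that permits single-stranded DNA production, and short non-functional remnants of the tetracycline resistance gene. The catalogue lists the plasmid as high copy, although rop normally moderates the copy number of pBR322-type replicons.

The 783 bp insert was cloned between NdeI and XhoI, placing it downstream of the T7 promoter, a lac operator and the strong T7 gene 10 ribosome binding site, and upstream of the T7 terminator. The plasmid-borne lacI gene supplies lac repressor, so transcription is held off until IPTG or lactose is added in a host that provides T7 RNA polymerase. The automated annotation matches most of the open reading frame to a characterised cutinase with PET-degrading activity, consistent with the stated enzyme family. The backbone contributes an in-frame C-terminal 6xHis tag for metal-affinity purification (the annotation software flags it as a fragment of a longer His tag). A short "SET1" hit just after the tag lies in backbone sequence ahead of the terminator and is probably an annotation artefact rather than a designed fusion. The construct is intended for recombinant production and purification of this candidate enzyme, as part of a survey of thermotolerant PET hydrolase scaffolds drawn from natural diversity.
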