Features (pLannotate 1.2.2; 19 found; start..end, strand, type, name):
   1008..1085    -  promoter       lacI promoter: lacI
   1093..1372    -  CDS            TcR (fragment): tetracycline efflux protein; tet; confers resistance to tetracycline
   1394..1412    +  promoter       T7 promoter: promoter for bacteriophage T7 RNA polymerase
   1413..1437    +  protein_bind   lac operator: The lac repressor binds to the lac operator to inhibit transcription in E. coli. This inhibition can be relieved by adding lactose or isopropyl-β-D-thiogalactopyranoside (IPTG). lac repressor encoded by lacI
   1452..1474    +  RBS            RBS: efficient ribosome binding site from bacteriophage T7 gene 10 (Olins and Rangwala, 1989)
   1485..2207    +  CDS            PETH_UNKP (fragment): Experimental evidence at protein level: Swiss-Prot protein existence level 1. Cutinase that degrades cutin fibers prepared from tomato peels and hydrolyzes various fatty acid monoesters with acyl chain lengths of 2 to 18, with a preference for short-chain substrates (C4 substrate at most). Cannot hydrolyze olive oil (PubMed:22194294). Is also able to degrade polyethylene terephthalate (PET), the most abundant polyester plastic in the world (PubMed:22194294, PubMed:32269349). Can also depolymerize poly(epsilon-caprolactone) (PCL), a synthetic aliphatic biodegradable polyester (PubMed:22194294).
   2274..2291    +  CDS            9xHis (fragment): 9xHis affinity tag
   2301..2350    +  CDS            SET1 (fragment): solubility-enhancement tag derived from T7 phage gene 10B
   2358..2405    +  terminator     T7 terminator: transcription terminator for bacteriophage T7 RNA polymerase
   2442..2870    +  rep_origin     f1 ori (sequence partly withheld): f1 bacteriophage origin of replication; arrow indicates direction of (+) strand synthesis
   2923..3027    +  promoter       AmpR promoter: bla
   3028..3888    +  CDS            AmpR: β-lactamase; bla; confers resistance to ampicillin, carbenicillin, and related antibiotics
   4059..4647    +  rep_origin     ori: high-copy-number ColE1/pMB1/pBR322/pUC origin of replication
   4833..4972    -  misc_feature   bom: basis of mobility region from pBR322
   5074..5265    -  CDS            rop: Rop protein, which maintains plasmids at low copy number; rop
   5282..5662    +  CDS            YPB1_ECOLX: Protein predicted: Swiss-Prot protein existence level 4. From Escherichia coli.
   5734..6025    -  CDS            TcR (fragment): tetracycline efflux protein; tet; confers resistance to tetracycline
   6040..6061    -  protein_bind   CAP binding site: CAP binding activates transcription in the presence of cAMP. E. coli catabolite activator protein
   6074..1007    -  CDS            lacI (across the origin): lac repressor; lacI; The lac repressor binds to the lac operator to inhibit transcription in E. coli. This inhibition can be relieved by adding lactose or isopropyl-β-D-thiogalactopyranoside (IPTG).
>Addgene plasmid #176827 | pEE070 | addgene full sequence | sequence record 349687 | Addgene NGS Result
GTTTGCGTATTGGGCGCCAGGGTGGTTTTTCTTTTCACCAGTGAGACGGGCAACAGCTGATTGCCCTTCA
CCGCCTGGCCCTGAGAGAGTTGCAGCAAGCGGTCCACGCTGGTTTGCCCCAGCAGGCGAAAATCCTGTTT
GATGGTGGTTAACGGCGGGATATAACATGAGCTGTCTTCGGTATCGTCGTATCCCACTACCGAGATATCC
GCACCAACGCGCAGCCCGGACTCGGTAATGGCGCGCATTGCGCCCAGCGCCATCTGATCGTTGGCAACCA
GCATCGCAGTGGGAACGATGCCCTCATTCAGCATTTGCATGGTTTGTTGAAAACCGGACATGGCACTCCA
GTCGCCTTCCCGTTCCGCTATCGGCTGAATTTGATTGCGAGTGAGATATTTATGCCAGCCAGCCAGACGC
AGACGCGCCGAGACAGAACTTAATGGGCCCGCTAACAGCGCGATTTGCTGGTGACCCAATGCGACCAGAT
GCTCCACGCCCAGTCGCGTACCGTCTTCATGGGAGAAAATAATACTGTTGATGGGTGTCTGGTCAGAGAC
ATCAAGAAATAACGCCGGAACATTAGTGCAGGCAGCTTCCACAGCAATGGCATCCTGGTCATCCAGCGGA
TAGTTAATGATCAGCCCACTGACGCGTTGCGCGAGAAGATTGTGCACCGCCGCTTTACAGGCTTCGACGC
CGCTTCGTTCTACCATCGACACCACCACGCTGGCACCCAGTTGATCGGCGCGAGATTTAATCGCCGCGAC
AATTTGCGACGGCGCGTGCAGGGCCAGACTGGAGGTGGCAACGCCAATCAGCAACGACTGTTTGCCCGCC
AGTTGTTGTGCCACGCGGTTGGGAATGTAATTCAGCTCCGCCATCGCCGCTTCCACTTTTTCCCGCGTTT
TCGCAGAAACGTGGCTGGCCTGGTTCACCACGCGGGAAACGGTCTGATAAGAGACACCGGCATACTCTGC
GACATCGTATAACGTTACTGGTTTCACATTCACCACCCTGAATTGACTCTCTTCCGGGCGCTATCATGCC
ATACCGCGAAAGGTTTTGCGCCATTCGATGGTGTCCGGGATCTCGACGCTCTCCCTTATGCGACTCCTGC
ATTAGGAAGCAGCCCAGTAGTAGGTTGAGGCCGTTGAGCACCGCCGCCGCAAGGAATGGTGCATGCAAGG
AGATGGCGCCCAACAGTCCCCCGGCCACGGGGCCTGCCACCATACCCACGCCGAAACAAGCGCTCATGAG
CCCGAAGTGGCGAGCCCGATCTTCCCCATCGGTGATGTCGGCGATATAGGCGCCAGCAACCGCACCTGTG
GCGCCGGTGATGCCGGCCACGATGCGTCCGGCGTAGAGGATCGAGATCTCGATCCCGCGAAATTAATACG
ACTCACTATAGGGGAATTGTGAGCGGATAACAATTCCCCTCTAGAAATAATTTTGTTTAACTTTAAGAAG
GAGATATACATATGGCCAACCCATATGAACGTGGTCCAAACCCTACGCAGGCGTTACTGGAGGCACGTAG
TGGTCCATTCAGCGTTTCCAGCGAACGTGCTTGGCGCCTGGGCAGCGACGGTTTCGGCGGTGGCACGATT
TACTACCCGCGCGAAAACAACACCTACGGTGCGGTGGCCATCAGCCCGGGCTATACCGGTACCCAGGCTT
CTGTAGCGTGGCTGGGTGAACGTATTGCGTCCCACGGCTTCGTGGTGATCACGATCGATACCAATACTAC
CCTGGATCAGCCGGACTCTCGTGCTCGCCAGCTGGACGCTGCATTAGATCACATGCTGAACGACGCTAGT
TCCGCGGTCCGCTCTCGTATCGACCGTAACCGTTTGGCGGTAATGGGTCACTCTATGGGTGGTGGCGGTA
CCCTTCGCCTGGCGAGCCAGCGCCCAGACCTCAAGGCTGCAATCCCTCTGACGCCGTGGCACCTGAATAA
GAGCTGGTCTAATGTCCAGGTTCCAACTCTCATTATTGGGGCGGACCTCGACACGATCGCGCCGGTACTG
ACCCACGCAGAACCGTTCTATAACTCAATCCCGACCAGCACCCGTAAAGCATATCTTGAACTCGATGGTG
CCACCCACTTTGCACCGAACATCACCAACTCTACCATCGGCATGTATTCCGTTGCGTGGCTTAAACGTTT
TGTGGATGAAGACACCCGTTACACCCAATTCCTGTGCCCGGGCCCACGCACCGGTCTCTTTTCTGACGTA
GAAGAATACCGTTCTACCTGCCCGTTCCTCGAGCACCACCACCACCACCACTGAGATCCGGCTGCTAACA
AAGCCCGAAAGGAAGCTGAGTTGGCTGCTGCCACCGCTGAGCAATAACTAGCATAACCCCTTGGGGCCTC
TAAACGGGTCTTGAGGGGTTTTTTGCTGAAAGGAGGAACTATATCCGGATTGGCGAATGGG
[124 nt withheld, positions 2442-2565]
C
[91 nt withheld, positions 2567-2657]
A
[49 nt withheld, positions 2659-2707]
CCTTTGACGTTGGAGTCCACGTTCTTT
[37 nt withheld, positions 2735-2771]
ACCCTATCTCGGTCTATTCTTTTGATTTATAAGGGATTTTGCCGATTTCGGCCTATTGGTTAAAAAATGA
GCTGATTTAACAAAAATTTAACGCGAATTTTAACAAAATATTAACGCTTACAATTTAGGTGGCACTTTTC
GGGGAAATGTGCGCGGAACCCCTATTTGTTTATTTTTCTAAATACATTCAAATATGTATCCGCTCATGAG
ACAATAACCCTGATAAATGCTTCAATAATATTGAAAAAGGAAGAGTATGAGTATTCAACATTTCCGTGTC
GCCCTTATTCCCTTTTTTGCGGCATTTTGCCTTCCTGTTTTTGCTCACCCAGAAACGCTGGTGAAAGTAA
AAGATGCTGAAGATCAGTTGGGTGCACGAGTGGGTTACATCGAACTGGATCTCAACAGCGGTAAGATCCT
TGAGAGTTTTCGCCCCGAAGAACGTTTTCCAATGATGAGCACTTTTAAAGTTCTGCTATGTGGCGCGGTA
TTATCCCGTATTGACGCCGGGCAAGAGCAACTCGGTCGCCGCATACACTATTCTCAGAATGACTTGGTTG
AGTACTCACCAGTCACAGAAAAGCATCTTACGGATGGCATGACAGTAAGAGAATTATGCAGTGCTGCCAT
AACCATGAGTGATAACACTGCGGCCAACTTACTTCTGACAACGATCGGAGGACCGAAGGAGCTAACCGCT
TTTTTGCACAACATGGGGGATCATGTAACTCGCCTTGATCGTTGGGAACCGGAGCTGAATGAAGCCATAC
CAAACGACGAGCGTGACACCACGATGCCTGCAGCAATGGCAACAACGTTGCGCAAACTATTAACTGGCGA
ACTACTTACTCTAGCTTCCCGGCAACAATTAATAGACTGGATGGAGGCGGATAAAGTTGCAGGACCACTT
CTGCGCTCGGCCCTTCCGGCTGGCTGGTTTATTGCTGATAAATCTGGAGCCGGTGAGCGTGGGTCTCGCG
GTATCATTGCAGCACTGGGGCCAGATGGTAAGCCCTCCCGTATCGTAGTTATCTACACGACGGGGAGTCA
GGCAACTATGGATGAACGAAATAGACAGATCGCTGAGATAGGTGCCTCACTGATTAAGCATTGGTAACTG
TCAGACCAAGTTTACTCATATATACTTTAGATTGATTTAAAACTTCATTTTTAATTTAAAAGGATCTAGG
TGAAGATCCTTTTTGATAATCTCATGACCAAAATCCCTTAACGTGAGTTTTCGTTCCACTGAGCGTCAGA
CCCCGTAGAAAAGATCAAAGGATCTTCTTGAGATCCTTTTTTTCTGCGCGTAATCTGCTGCTTGCAAACA
AAAAAACCACCGCTACCAGCGGTGGTTTGTTTGCCGGATCAAGAGCTACCAACTCTTTTTCCGAAGGTAA
CTGGCTTCAGCAGAGCGCAGATACCAAATACTGTCCTTCTAGTGTAGCCGTAGTTAGGCCACCACTTCAA
GAACTCTGTAGCACCGCCTACATACCTCGCTCTGCTAATCCTGTTACCAGTGGCTGCTGCCAGTGGCGAT
AAGTCGTGTCTTACCGGGTTGGACTCAAGACGATAGTTACCGGATAAGGCGCAGCGGTCGGGCTGAACGG
GGGGTTCGTGCACACAGCCCAGCTTGGAGCGAACGACCTACACCGAACTGAGATACCTACAGCGTGAGCT
ATGAGAAAGCGCCACGCTTCCCGAAGGGAGAAAGGCGGACAGGTATCCGGTAAGCGGCAGGGTCGGAACA
GGAGAGCGCACGAGGGAGCTTCCAGGGGGAAACGCCTGGTATCTTTATAGTCCTGTCGGGTTTCGCCACC
TCTGACTTGAGCGTCGATTTTTGTGATGCTCGTCAGGGGGGCGGAGCCTATGGAAAAACGCCAGCAACGC
GGCCTTTTTACGGTTCCTGGCCTTTTGCTGGCCTTTTGCTCACATGTTCTTTCCTGCGTTATCCCCTGAT
TCTGTGGATAACCGTATTACCGCCTTTGAGTGAGCTGATACCGCTCGCCGCAGCCGAACGACCGAGCGCA
GCGAGTCAGTGAGCGAGGAAGCGGAAGAGCGCCTGATGCGGTATTTTCTCCTTACGCATCTGTGCGGTAT
TTCACACCGCAATGGTGCACTCTCAGTACAATCTGCTCTGATGCCGCATAGTTAAGCCAGTATACACTCC
GCTATCGCTACGTGACTGGGTCATGGCTGCGCCCCGACACCCGCCAACACCCGCTGACGCGCCCTGACGG
GCTTGTCTGCTCCCGGCATCCGCTTACAGACAAGCTGTGACCGTCTCCGGGAGCTGCATGTGTCAGAGGT
TTTCACCGTCATCACCGAAACGCGCGAGGCAGCTGCGGTAAAGCTCATCAGCGTGGTCGTGAAGCGATTC
ACAGATGTCTGCCTGTTCATCCGCGTCCAGCTCGTTGAGTTTCTCCAGAAGCGTTAATGTCTGGCTTCTG
ATAAAGCGGGCCATGTTAAGGGCGGTTTTTTCCTGTTTGGTCACTGATGCCTCCGTGTAAGGGGGATTTC
TGTTCATGGGGGTAATGATACCGATGAAACGAGAGAGGATGCTCACGATACGGGTTACTGATGATGAACA
TGCCCGGTTACTGGAACGTTGTGAGGGTAAACAACTGGCGGTATGGATGCGGCGGGACCAGAGAAAAATC
ACTCAGGGTCAATGCCAGCGCTTCGTTAATACAGATGTAGGTGTTCCACAGGGTAGCCAGCAGCATCCTG
CGATGCAGATCCGGAACATAATGGTGCAGGGCGCTGACTTCCGCGTTTCCAGACTTTACGAAACACGGAA
ACCGAAGACCATTCATGTTGTTGCTCAGGTCGCAGACGTTTTGCAGCAGCAGTCGCTTCACGTTCGCTCG
CGTATCGGTGATTCATTCTGCTAACCAGTAAGGCAACCCCGCCAGCCTAGCCGGGTCCTCAACGACAGGA
GCACGATCATGCGCACCCGTGGGGCCGCCATGCCGGCGATAATGGCCTGCTTCTCGCCGAAACGTTTGGT
GGCGGGACCAGTGACGAAGGCTTGAGCGAGGGCGTGCAAGATTCCGAATACCGCAAGCGACAGGCCGATC
ATCGTCGCGCTCCAGCGAAAGCGGTCCTCGCCGAAAATGACCCAGAGCGCTGCCGGCACCTGTCCTACGA
GTTGCATGATAAAGAAGACAGTCATAAGTGCGGCGACGATAGTCATGCCCCGCGCCCACCGGAAGGAGCT
GACTGGGTTGAAGGCTCTCAAGGGCATCGGTCGAGATCCCGGTGCCTAATGAGTGAGCTAACTTACATTA
ATTGCGTTGCGCTCACTGCCCGCTTTCCAGTCGGGAAACCTGTCGTGCCAGCTGCATTAATGAATCGGCC
AACGCGCGGGGAGAGGCG
