>Addgene plasmid #176827 | pEE070 | depositor partial sequence | sequence record 342709 | Insert (including NdeI and XhoI sites)
CATATGGCCAACCCATATGAACGTGGTCCAAACCCTACGCAGGCGTTACTGGAGGCACGTAGTGGTCCAT
TCAGCGTTTCCAGCGAACGTGCTTGGCGCCTGGGCAGCGACGGTTTCGGCGGTGGCACGATTTACTACCC
GCGCGAAAACAACACCTACGGTGCGGTGGCCATCAGCCCGGGCTATACCGGTACCCAGGCTTCTGTAGCG
TGGCTGGGTGAACGTATTGCGTCCCACGGCTTCGTGGTGATCACGATCGATACCAATACTACCCTGGATC
AGCCGGACTCTCGTGCTCGCCAGCTGGACGCTGCATTAGATCACATGCTGAACGACGCTAGTTCCGCGGT
CCGCTCTCGTATCGACCGTAACCGTTTGGCGGTAATGGGTCACTCTATGGGTGGTGGCGGTACCCTTCGC
CTGGCGAGCCAGCGCCCAGACCTCAAGGCTGCAATCCCTCTGACGCCGTGGCACCTGAATAAGAGCTGGT
CTAATGTCCAGGTTCCAACTCTCATTATTGGGGCGGACCTCGACACGATCGCGCCGGTACTGACCCACGC
AGAACCGTTCTATAACTCAATCCCGACCAGCACCCGTAAAGCATATCTTGAACTCGATGGTGCCACCCAC
TTTGCACCGAACATCACCAACTCTACCATCGGCATGTATTCCGTTGCGTGGCTTAAACGTTTTGTGGATG
AAGACACCCGTTACACCCAATTCCTGTGCCCGGGCCCACGCACCGGTCTCTTTTCTGACGTAGAAGAATA
CCGTTCTACCTGCCCGTTCCTCGAG
